Addgene plasmid #103126: pUC19-Q5L8F8
Purpose: Cas9 coding gene template with optimized sequence for human codon usage
Depositing lab: Duhee Bang. Depositing organization: Yonsei University. Publication: High-throughput construction of multiple cas9 gene variants via assembly of high-depth tiled and sequence-verified oligonucleotides. Cho N, Seo HN, Ryu T, Kwon E, Huh S, Noh J, Yeom H, Hwang B, Ha H, Lee JH, Kwon S, Bang D. Nucleic Acids Res. 2018 May 18;46(9):e55. doi: 10.1093/nar/gky112. PubMed 29529247.
Backbone
  Vector backbone: pUC19
  Backbone manufacturer: NEB(New England Biolabs)
  Vector type: CRISPR ; Cloning vector
Growth in bacteria
  Bacterial resistance: Ampicillin, 100 μg/mL
  Growth temperature: 37°C
  Growth strain: DH5alpha
  Copy number: High Copy
Gene/Insert
  Gene/Insert name: Q5L8F8(Cas9 coding gene from Bacteroides fragilis (strain ATCC 25285 / NCTC 9343))
  Insert size (bp): 4308
  Mutation: human codon-optimized
  Cloning method: Gibson Cloning
  Sequencing primers: 5′ gctgcaaggcgattaagttg; 3′ cggctcgtatgttgtgtgg
Terms and licenses: Academic/Nonprofit Terms; Industry Terms: Not Available to Industry
How to cite: pUC19-Q5L8F8 was a gift from Duhee Bang (Addgene plasmid # 103126 ; http://n2t.net/addgene:103126 ; RRID:Addgene_103126)
