[The description below was written by a language model from this plasmid's Addgene catalogue record and pLannotate feature annotations shown in this document.]
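Description:
pUC19-Q5L8F8 is a bacterial cloning plasmid that stores a synthetic Cas9 coding sequence as a template, rather than a ready-to-use expression vector. The backbone is pUC19, which replicates in E. coli at high copy from the ColE1/pMB1-type pUC origin. It is selected with ampicillin through the β-lactamase gene (AmpR) driven by its own bla promoter. The sequenced plasmid is about 7.1 kb.

The insert is a roughly 4.3 kb open reading frame encoding the Cas9 orthologue designated Q5L8F8, from Bacteroides fragilis strain ATCC 25285 / NCTC 9343. It was recoded for human codon usage and placed into the vector by Gibson assembly. The automated feature table does not annotate this gene. It corresponds to the large unannotated stretch between the remaining lacZα fragment and the lac operator, lac promoter and CAP binding site, so the insert evidently interrupts the pUC19 lacZα region. The short hits labelled pSa ori, RSF ori, lacI, bom and rop are small fragments. They are probably backbone remnants or chance matches, not functional elements, and the tiny pSa ori hit falls inside the insert region.

The record lists no mammalian promoter, nuclear localisation signal, epitope tag, polyadenylation signal or guide RNA cassette, so the plasmid is not set up to express Cas9 in human cells on its own. Its stated purpose is to supply a human codon-optimised Cas9 gene template. It comes from work on building multiple cas9 gene variants from tiled, sequence-verified oligonucleotides, and the coding sequence would need to be amplified or subcloned into a suitable expression vector for functional studies.
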