Features (pLannotate 1.2.2; 12 found; start..end, strand, type, name):
     95..194     +  misc_feature   bom (fragment): basis of mobility region from pBR322
    200..354     -  CDS            lacZα (fragment): LacZα fragment of β-galactosidase; lacZ fragment
   2433..2449    +  rep_origin     pSa ori (fragment): origin of replication from bacterial plasmid pSa
   4770..4786    -  protein_bind   lac operator: The lac repressor binds to the lac operator to inhibit transcription in E. coli. This inhibition can be relieved by adding lactose or isopropyl-β-D-thiogalactopyranoside (IPTG). lac repressor encoded by lacI
   4794..4824    -  promoter       lac promoter: promoter for the E. coli lac operon
   4839..4860    -  protein_bind   CAP binding site: CAP binding activates transcription in the presence of cAMP. E. coli catabolite activator protein
   4873..4965    -  CDS            lacI (fragment): lac repressor; lacI; The lac repressor binds to the lac operator to inhibit transcription in E. coli. This inhibition can be relieved by adding lactose or isopropyl-β-D-thiogalactopyranoside (IPTG).
   4967..5015    -  rep_origin     RSF ori (fragment): Plasmids containing the RSF 1030 origin of replication can be propagated in E. coli cells that contain additional plasmids with compatible origins.
   5198..5786    -  rep_origin     ori: high-copy-number ColE1/pMB1/pBR322/pUC origin of replication
   5957..6817    -  CDS            AmpR: β-lactamase; bla; confers resistance to ampicillin, carbenicillin, and related antibiotics
   6818..6922    -  promoter       AmpR promoter: bla
   7017..7052    +  CDS            rop (fragment): Rop protein, which maintains plasmids at low copy number; rop
>Addgene plasmid #103126 | pUC19-Q5L8F8 | addgene full sequence | sequence record 201889 | Addgene NGS Result
AGCTCCCGGAGACGGTCACAGCTTGTCTGTAAGCGGATGCCGGGAGCAGACAAGCCCGTCAGGGCGCGTC
AGCGGGTGTTGGCGGGTGTCGGGGCTGGCTTAACTATGCGGCATCAGAGCAGATTGTACTGAGAGTGCAC
CATATGCGGTGTGAAATACCGCACAGATGCGTAAGGAGAAAATACCGCATCAGGCGCCATTCGCCATTCA
GGCTGCGCAACTGTTGGGAAGGGCGATCGGTGCGGGCCTCTTCGCTATTACGCCAGCTGGCGAAAGGGGG
ATGTGCTGCAAGGCGATTAAGTTGGGTAACGCCAGGGTTTTCCCAGTCACGACGTTGTAAAACGACGGCC
AGTGTGCTGTCTCATCATTTTGGCAAAGAATTCGCGGCCGCCACCATGAAACGAATTCTGGGCCTGGATT
TGGGAACAAACTCTATTGGCTGGGCGCTGGTCAATGAGGCCGAGAACAAAGACGAGCGGAGTAGTATTGT
GAAATTGGGCGTGAGAGTTAACCCATTGACTGTCGATGAACTGACGAATTTTGAGAAAGGCAAAAGTATC
ACGACCAATGCTGATCGCACGCTTAAGCGGGGAATGCGGAGGAACCTCCAGCGATACAAACTGAGGAGAG
AGACATTGACAGAGGTTTTGAAAGAGCACAAACTGATCACTGAGGATACAATCCTGAGCGAGAACGGCAA
CAGAACAACTTTTGAAACCTACCGCCTGCGGGCAAAGGCCGTAACCGAGGAGATCTCTCTCGAGGAGTTT
GCCAGAGTCTTGCTTATGATAAACAAGAAGCGCGGATATAAGTCTTCCCGGAAGGCGAAGGGCGTAGAGG
AGGGAACTCTTATCGACGGGATGGACATCGCCCGGGAGCTGTACAACAATAATCTGACTCCGGGGGAACT
CTGTCTGCAGTTGCTGGACGCAGGCAAGAAGTTTCTTCCAGATTTTTATCGGTCCGATTTGCAAAACGAG
CTGGATCGGATCTGGGAAAAACAGAAGGAGTACTATCCAGAGATTCTGACAGATGTTCTGAAAGAGGAGT
TGAGAGGCAAAAAGCGCGATGCCGTATGGGCCATTTGCGCCAAGTACTTCGTTTGGAAGGAAAATTACAC
TGAGTGGAATAAGGAGAAGGGAAAAACGGAGCAGCAAGAACGGGAACACAAGCTGGAGGGCATCTACTCC
AAGAGGAAACGGGATGAAGCGAAGAGAGAGAACTTGCAGTGGCGGGTCAATGGACTTAAGGAAAAGCTGA
GTCTGGAGCAGCTCGTGATCGTCTTCCAGGAAATGAATACACAGATTAATAACAGCTCAGGCTACCTGGG
CGCTATCAGTGACAGATCAAAAGAGTTGTACTTCAATAAGCAGACTGTCGGGCAGTATCAGATGGAGATG
TTGGATAAGAATCCCAACGCAAGTCTTAGGAACATGGTGTTCTACAGGCAAGACTACCTGGACGAATTTA
ACATGTTGTGGGAAAAGCAAGCGGTCTACCACAAGGAGCTGACCGAGGAGCTGAAGAAAGAGATCAGAGA
TATTATCATCTTCTACCAGCGCAGGCTTAAGTCCCAGAAAGGCCTGATAGGGTTCTGCGAGTTTGAGAGC
CGGCAAATCGAGGTGGACATCGATGGCAAGAAGAAAATCAAAACCGTGGGGAACAGAGTGATATCCAGAA
GCTCCCCTCTGTTCCAGGAATTTAAAATCTGGCAGATACTTAACAATATAGAAGTGACCGTTGTAGGGAA
GAAACGGAAGAGACGAAAGCTGAAAGAAAACTACTCTGCCCTCTTCGAAGAGCTTAACGACGCCGAACAG
CTGGAGCTCAACGGCAGTAGACGGCTGTGCCAAGAGGAAAAAGAGCTGCTGGCACAGGAGCTGTTCATTC
GGGACAAGATGACGAAGAGTGAAGTGTTGAAGCTGCTGTTCGACAATCCACAAGAATTGGACCTTAACTT
CAAAACTATCGATGGAAATAAGACTGGCTACGCTTTGTTCCAAGCCTATTCTAAGATGATTGAGATGAGC
GGACATGAACCCGTGGACTTTAAGAAGCCAGTTGAGAAGGTGGTGGAGTACATTAAGGCCGTCTTTGATC
TGTTGAATTGGAATACCGACATCCTGGGCTTTAATTCAAACGAGGAACTCGACAACCAGCCCTATTATAA
GCTCTGGCATTTGCTTTATAGCTTTGAGGGAGATAACACACCAACAGGAAACGGAAGACTGATCCAGAAA
ATGACTGAGCTTTACGGGTTTGAAAAGGAATACGCAACTATCCTGGCGAACGTGTCTTTCCAGGATGATT
ACGGGTCCCTCTCTGCTAAAGCTATCCACAAAATTCTGCCTCATCTTAAAGAAGGAAATAGATACGATGT
CGCCTGCGTGTATGCAGGGTACAGACACTCTGAATCTAGCCTGACCCGCGAAGAAATCGCTAATAAGGTT
CTTAAAGACCGGCTGATGCTGCTTCCTAAAAACTCTCTTCATAACCCAGTAGTCGAAAAGATTCTTAACC
AGATGGTGAATGTTATTAATGTTATCATCGACATCTACGGAAAACCCGACGAGATCAGGGTAGAGCTGGC
TCGCGAGCTGAAGAAGAATGCTAAAGAGCGCGAGGAACTGACAAAGAGCATCGCCCAAACCACTAAAGCA
CACGAGGAGTATAAGACCCTCTTGCAGACTGAGTTTGGGCTCACAAACGTGTCTAGAACGGACATTCTTA
GATACAAACTGTACAAGGAGCTTGAATCATGCGGTTATAAAACCCTCTATAGCAATACCTACATTTCACG
CGAGAAGCTGTTTTCCAAGGAGTTCGATATTGAACACATTATACCACAGGCCAGACTGTTTGACGACTCT
TTCTCCAATAAGACACTGGAAGCTAGGAGCGTGAATATCGAGAAAGGTAATAAAACAGCTTACGACTTCG
TCAAGGAGAAGTTTGGGGAATCTGGCGCCGACAACTCCCTCGAACACTATTTGAACAATATTGAGGACCT
GTTCAAAAGTGGGAAAATCTCAAAGACAAAGTACAATAAGCTCAAAATGGCTGAGCAGGATATTCCCGAT
GGGTTCATTGAGAGAGATCTTAGAAACACACAATATATCGCCAAAAAAGCCCTGAGTATGCTGAACGAGA
TCAGCCACAGAGTGGTCGCCACCTCTGGATCAGTTACCGATAAGTTGCGCGAAGACTGGCAGCTGATCGA
TGTCATGAAAGAGCTTAACTGGGAAAAGTATAAGGCCCTGGGACTGGTAGAGTACTTCGAGGACCGCGAC
GGAAGGCAGATTGGAAGAATAAAAGACTGGACCAAGCGGAATGACCATAGGCACCACGCTATGGATGCCC
TTACAGTCGCATTCACAAAAGACGTGTTCATCCAATATTTCAACAACAAAAACGCCAGTCTGGACCCAAA
CGCTAATGAGCACGCTATTAAGAACAAGTATTTCCAGAACGGCCGAGCCATTGCCCCAATGCCCCTGCGG
GAGTTTCGGGCCGAAGCTAAGAAACACCTCGAGAACACCCTGATCAGTATCAAAGCAAAAAACAAGGTGA
TAACCGGCAACATTAACAAGACCCGCAAAAAAGGCGGGGTTAATAAAAACATGCAGCAAACCCCCCGGGG
CCAATTGCACCTCGAAACAATCTACGGGTCTGGCAAGCAGTACCTCACCAAGGAAGAGAAGGTTAATGCG
TCATTCGACATGAGGAAAATAGGAACTGTGTCAAAATCCGCTTATAGGGACGCACTGTTGAAACGGCTGT
ACGAGAACGATAATGACCCTAAGAAGGCCTTTGCAGGCAAAAATTCTCTCGATAAGCAGCCAATCTGGCT
GGACAAAGAGCAAATGCGGAAAGTCCCTGAAAAGGTGAAGATTGTGACTTTGGAAGCTATCTACACCATT
AGGAAAGAAATTAGTCCTGACCTCAAGGTAGATAAGGTAATCGACGTGGGTGTCCGGAAGATCCTGATTG
ACAGGCTTAACGAGTACGGGAACGACGCTAAGAAGGCCTTCTCCAATTTGGATAAGAACCCGATCTGGCT
TAATAAGGAGAAGGGGATTAGCATAAAGCGGGTGACAATTAGCGGGATTTCCAACGCTCAGTCCCTGCAC
GTCAAGAAGGATAAGGACGGCAAACCGATCTTGGATGAGAATGGACGGAATATACCTGTCGACTTCGTTA
ACACCGGCAACAACCACCATGTCGCTGTCTACTACCGCCCCGTTATCGACAAACGGGGCCAGCTTGTCGT
GGACGAGGCGGGCAATCCGAAATATGAGCTGGAAGAGGTTGTGGTTTCCTTCTTTGAAGCCGTGACCCGA
GCCAATCTGGGACTCCCGATTATCGACAAGGACTACAAGACCACTGAAGGCTGGCAATTTTTGTTCAGCA
TGAAGCAGAACGAATACTTCGTCTTCCCAAACGAGAAGACCGGCTTCAACCCAAAGGAAATCGACCTCCT
CGATGTCGAAAACTATGGCTTGATCTCCCCTAACCTGTTCAGAGTTCAAAAGTTTTCACTGAAGAATTAT
GTATTCCGGCACCATCTGGAGACAACGATTAAGGACACTAGCAGCATACTGCGAGGGATCACCTGGATTG
ACTTTAGGTCCAGTAAAGGTTTGGACACTATCGTCAAGGTGCGCGTGAACCATATCGGACAGATAGTGTC
CGTGGGAGAGTACAGCAGGGCTGACCCCAAGAAGAAGAGGAAGGTGAGGTCCATGGTCATAGCTGTTTCC
TGTGTGAAATTGTTATCCGCTCACAATTCCACACAACATACGAGCCGGAAGCATAAAGTGTAAAGCCTGG
GGTGCCTAATGAGTGAGCTAACTCACATTAATTGCGTTGCGCTCACTGCCCGCTTTCCAGTCGGGAAACC
TGTCGTGCCAGCTGCATTAATGAATCGGCCAACGCGCGGGGAGAGGCGGTTTGCGTATTGGGCGCTCTTC
CGCTTCCTCGCTCACTGACTCGCTGCGCTCGGTCGTTCGGCTGCGTCTTCCGCTTCCTCGCTCACTGACT
CGCTGCGCTCGGTCGTTCGGCTGCGGCGAGCGGTATCAGCTCACTCAAAGGCGGTAATACGGTTATCCAC
AGAATCAGGGGATAACGCAGGAAAGAACATGTGAGCAAAAGGCCAGCAAAAGGCCAGGAACCGTAAAAAG
GCCGCGTTGCTGGCGTTTTTCCATAGGCTCCGCCCCCCTGACGAGCATCACAAAAATCGACGCTCAAGTC
AGAGGTGGCGAAACCCGACAGGACTATAAAGATACCAGGCGTTTCCCCCTGGAAGCTCCCTCGTGCGCTC
TCCTGTTCCGACCCTGCCGCTTACCGGATACCTGTCCGCCTTTCTCCCTTCGGGAAGCGTGGCGCTTTCT
CATAGCTCACGCTGTAGGTATCTCAGTTCGGTGTAGGTCGTTCGCTCCAAGCTGGGCTGTGTGCACGAAC
CCCCCGTTCAGCCCGACCGCTGCGCCTTATCCGGTAACTATCGTCTTGAGTCCAACCCGGTAAGACACGA
CTTATCGCCACTGGCAGCAGCCACTGGTAACAGGATTAGCAGAGCGAGGTATGTAGGCGGTGCTACAGAG
TTCTTGAAGTGGTGGCCTAACTACGGCTACACTAGAAGAACAGTATTTGGTATCTGCGCTCTGCTGAAGC
CAGTTACCTTCGGAAAAAGAGTTGGTAGCTCTTGATCCGGCAAACAAACCACCGCTGGTAGCGGTGGTTT
TTTTGTTTGCAAGCAGCAGATTACGCGCAGAAAAAAAGGATCTCAAGAAGATCCTTTGATCTTTTCTACG
GGGTCTGACGCTCAGTGGAACGAAAACTCACGTTAAGGGATTTTGGTCATGAGATTATCAAAAAGGATCT
TCACCTAGATCCTTTTAAATTAAAAATGAAGTTTTAAATCAATCTAAAGTATATATGAGTAAACTTGGTC
TGACAGTTACCAATGCTTAATCAGTGAGGCACCTATCTCAGCGATCTGTCTATTTCGTTCATCCATAGTT
GCCTGACTCCCCGTCGTGTAGATAACTACGATACGGGAGGGCTTACCATCTGGCCCCAGTGCTGCAATGA
TACCGCGAGACCCACGCTCACCGGCTCCAGATTTATCAGCAATAAACCAGCCAGCCGGAAGGGCCGAGCG
CAGAAGTGGTCCTGCAACTTTATCCGCCTCCATCCAGTCTATTAATTGTTGCCGGGAAGCTAGAGTAAGT
AGTTCGCCAGTTAATAGTTTGCGCAACGTTGTTGCCATTGCTACAGGCATCGTGGTGTCACGCTCGTCGT
TTGGTATGGCTTCATTCAGCTCCGGTTCCCAACGATCAAGGCGAGTTACATGATCCCCCATGTTGTGCAA
AAAAGCGGTTAGCTCCTTCGGTCCTCCGATCGTTGTCAGAAGTAAGTTGGCCGCAGTGTTATCACTCATG
GTTATGGCAGCACTGCATAATTCTCTTACTGTCATGCCATCCGTAAGATGCTTTTCTGTGACTGGTGAGT
ACTCAACCAAGTCATTCTGAGAATAGTGTATGCGGCGACCGAGTTGCTCTTGCCCGGCGTCAATACGGGA
TAATACCGCGCCACATAGCAGAACTTTAAAAGTGCTCATCATTGGAAAACGTTCTTCGGGGCGAAAACTC
TCAAGGATCTTACCGCTGTTGAGATCCAGTTCGATGTAACCCACTCGTGCACCCAACTGATCTTCAGCAT
CTTTTACTTTCACCAGCGTTTCTGGGTGAGCAAAAACAGGAAGGCAAAATGCCGCAAAAAAGGGAATAAG
GGCGACACGGAAATGTTGAATACTCATACTCTTCCTTTTTCAATATTATTGAAGCATTTATCAGGGTTAT
TGTCTCATGAGCGGATACATATTTGAATGTATTTAGAAAAATAAACAAATAGGGGTTCCGCGCACATTTC
CCCGAAAAGTGCCACCTGACGTCTAAGAAACCATTATTATCATGACATTAACCTATAAAAATAGGCGTAT
CACGAGGCCCTTTCGTCTCGCGCGTTTCGGTGATGACGGTGAAAACCTCTGACACATGC
