>Addgene plasmid #103126 | pUC19-Q5L8F8 | depositor partial sequence | sequence record 195289 | Q5L8F8
ATGAAACGAATTCTGGGCCTGGATTTGGGAACAAACTCTATTGGCTGGGCGCTGGTCAATGAGGCCGAGA
ACAAAGACGAGCGGAGTAGTATTGTGAAATTGGGCGTGAGAGTTAACCCATTGACTGTCGATGAACTGAC
GAATTTTGAGAAAGGCAAAAGTATCACGACCAATGCTGATCGCACGCTTAAGCGGGGAATGCGGAGGAAC
CTCCAGCGATACAAACTGAGGAGAGAGACATTGACAGAGGTTTTGAAAGAGCACAAACTGATCACTGAGG
ATACAATCCTGAGCGAGAACGGCAACAGAACAACTTTTGAAACCTACCGCCTGCGGGCAAAGGCCGTAAC
CGAGGAGATCTCTCTCGAGGAGTTTGCCAGAGTCTTGCTTATGATAAACAAGAAGCGCGGATATAAGTCT
TCCCGGAAGGCGAAGGGCGTAGAGGAGGGAACTCTTATCGACGGGATGGACATCGCCCGGGAGCTGTACA
ACAATAATCTGACTCCGGGGGAACTCTGTCTGCAGTTGCTGGACGCAGGCAAGAAGTTTCTTCCAGATTT
TTATCGGTCCGATTTGCAAAACGAGCTGGATCGGATCTGGGAAAAACAGAAGGAGTACTATCCAGAGATT
CTGACAGATGTTCTGAAAGAGGAGTTGAGAGGCAAAAAGCGCGATGCCGTATGGGCCATTTGCGCCAAGT
ACTTCGTTTGGAAGGAAAATTACACTGAGTGGAATAAGGAGAAGGGAAAAACGGAGCAGCAAGAACGGGA
ACACAAGCTGGAGGGCATCTACTCCAAGAGGAAACGGGATGAAGCGAAGAGAGAGAACTTGCAGTGGCGG
GTCAATGGACTTAAGGAAAAGCTGAGTCTGGAGCAGCTCGTGATCGTCTTCCAGGAAATGAATACACAGA
TTAATAACAGCTCAGGCTACCTGGGCGCTATCAGTGACAGATCAAAAGAGTTGTACTTCAATAAGCAGAC
TGTCGGGCAGTATCAGATGGAGATGTTGGATAAGAATCCCAACGCAAGTCTTAGGAACATGGTGTTCTAC
AGGCAAGACTACCTGGACGAATTTAACATGTTGTGGGAAAAGCAAGCGGTCTACCACAAGGAGCTGACCG
AGGAGCTGAAGAAAGAGATCAGAGATATTATCATCTTCTACCAGCGCAGGCTTAAGTCCCAGAAAGGCCT
GATAGGGTTCTGCGAGTTTGAGAGCCGGCAAATCGAGGTGGACATCGATGGCAAGAAGAAAATCAAAACC
GTGGGGAACAGAGTGATATCCAGAAGCTCCCCTCTGTTCCAGGAATTTAAAATCTGGCAGATACTTAACA
ATATAGAAGTGACCGTTGTAGGGAAGAAACGGAAGAGACGAAAGCTGAAAGAAAACTACTCTGCCCTCTT
CGAAGAGCTTAACGACGCCGAACAGCTGGAGCTCAACGGCAGTAGACGGCTGTGCCAAGAGGAAAAAGAG
CTGCTGGCACAGGAGCTGTTCATTCGGGACAAGATGACGAAGAGTGAAGTGTTGAAGCTGCTGTTCGACA
ATCCACAAGAATTGGACCTTAACTTCAAAACTATCGATGGAAATAAGACTGGCTACGCTTTGTTCCAAGC
CTATTCTAAGATGATTGAGATGAGCGGACATGAACCCGTGGACTTTAAGAAGCCAGTTGAGAAGGTGGTG
GAGTACATTAAGGCCGTCTTTGATCTGTTGAATTGGAATACCGACATCCTGGGCTTTAATTCAAACGAGG
AACTCGACAACCAGCCCTATTATAAGCTCTGGCATTTGCTTTATAGCTTTGAGGGAGATAACACACCAAC
AGGAAACGGAAGACTGATCCAGAAAATGACTGAGCTTTACGGGTTTGAAAAGGAATACGCAACTATCCTG
GCGAACGTGTCTTTCCAGGATGATTACGGGTCCCTCTCTGCTAAAGCTATCCACAAAATTCTGCCTCATC
TTAAAGAAGGAAATAGATACGATGTCGCCTGCGTGTATGCAGGGTACAGACACTCTGAATCTAGCCTGAC
CCGCGAAGAAATCGCTAATAAGGTTCTTAAAGACCGGCTGATGCTGCTTCCTAAAAACTCTCTTCATAAC
CCAGTAGTCGAAAAGATTCTTAACCAGATGGTGAATGTTATTAATGTTATCATCGACATCTACGGAAAAC
CCGACGAGATCAGGGTAGAGCTGGCTCGCGAGCTGAAGAAGAATGCTAAAGAGCGCGAGGAACTGACAAA
GAGCATCGCCCAAACCACTAAAGCACACGAGGAGTATAAGACCCTCTTGCAGACTGAGTTTGGGCTCACA
AACGTGTCTAGAACGGACATTCTTAGATACAAACTGTACAAGGAGCTTGAATCATGCGGTTATAAAACCC
TCTATAGCAATACCTACATTTCACGCGAGAAGCTGTTTTCCAAGGAGTTCGATATTGAACACATTATACC
ACAGGCCAGACTGTTTGACGACTCTTTCTCCAATAAGACACTGGAAGCTAGGAGCGTGAATATCGAGAAA
GGTAATAAAACAGCTTACGACTTCGTCAAGGAGAAGTTTGGGGAATCTGGCGCCGACAACTCCCTCGAAC
ACTATTTGAACAATATTGAGGACCTGTTCAAAAGTGGGAAAATCTCAAAGACAAAGTACAATAAGCTCAA
AATGGCTGAGCAGGATATTCCCGATGGGTTCATTGAGAGAGATCTTAGAAACACACAATATATCGCCAAA
AAAGCCCTGAGTATGCTGAACGAGATCAGCCACAGAGTGGTCGCCACCTCTGGATCAGTTACCGATAAGT
TGCGCGAAGACTGGCAGCTGATCGATGTCATGAAAGAGCTTAACTGGGAAAAGTATAAGGCCCTGGGACT
GGTAGAGTACTTCGAGGACCGCGACGGAAGGCAGATTGGAAGAATAAAAGACTGGACCAAGCGGAATGAC
CATAGGCACCACGCTATGGATGCCCTTACAGTCGCATTCACAAAAGACGTGTTCATCCAATATTTCAACA
ACAAAAACGCCAGTCTGGACCCAAACGCTAATGAGCACGCTATTAAGAACAAGTATTTCCAGAACGGCCG
AGCCATTGCCCCAATGCCCCTGCGGGAGTTTCGGGCCGAAGCTAAGAAACACCTCGAGAACACCCTGATC
AGTATCAAAGCAAAAAACAAGGTGATAACCGGCAACATTAACAAGACCCGCAAAAAAGGCGGGGTTAATA
AAAACATGCAGCAAACCCCCCGGGGCCAATTGCACCTCGAAACAATCTACGGGTCTGGCAAGCAGTACCT
CACCAAGGAAGAGAAGGTTAATGCGTCATTCGACATGAGGAAAATAGGAACTGTGTCAAAATCCGCTTAT
AGGGACGCACTGTTGAAACGGCTGTACGAGAACGATAATGACCCTAAGAAGGCCTTTGCAGGCAAAAATT
CTCTCGATAAGCAGCCAATCTGGCTGGACAAAGAGCAAATGCGGAAAGTCCCTGAAAAGGTGAAGATTGT
GACTTTGGAAGCTATCTACACCATTAGGAAAGAAATTAGTCCTGACCTCAAGGTAGATAAGGTAATCGAC
GTGGGTGTCCGGAAGATCCTGATTGACAGGCTTAACGAGTACGGGAACGACGCTAAGAAGGCCTTCTCCA
ATTTGGATAAGAACCCGATCTGGCTTAATAAGGAGAAGGGGATTAGCATAAAGCGGGTGACAATTAGCGG
GATTTCCAACGCTCAGTCCCTGCACGTCAAGAAGGATAAGGACGGCAAACCGATCTTGGATGAGAATGGA
CGGAATATACCTGTCGACTTCGTTAACACCGGCAACAACCACCATGTCGCTGTCTACTACCGCCCCGTTA
TCGACAAACGGGGCCAGCTTGTCGTGGACGAGGCGGGCAATCCGAAATATGAGCTGGAAGAGGTTGTGGT
TTCCTTCTTTGAAGCCGTGACCCGAGCCAATCTGGGACTCCCGATTATCGACAAGGACTACAAGACCACT
GAAGGCTGGCAATTTTTGTTCAGCATGAAGCAGAACGAATACTTCGTCTTCCCAAACGAGAAGACCGGCT
TCAACCCAAAGGAAATCGACCTCCTCGATGTCGAAAACTATGGCTTGATCTCCCCTAACCTGTTCAGAGT
TCAAAAGTTTTCACTGAAGAATTATGTATTCCGGCACCATCTGGAGACAACGATTAAGGACACTAGCAGC
ATACTGCGAGGGATCACCTGGATTGACTTTAGGTCCAGTAAAGGTTTGGACACTATCGTCAAGGTGCGCG
TGAACCATATCGGACAGATAGTGTCCGTGGGAGAGTAC
